>Addgene plasmid #239890 | LLP968 | addgene full sequence | sequence record 490753 | Addgene NGS Result
TTAAGAAACTTTATTGCCAAATGTTTGAACGATCCTCGAGTTACACGGCGATCTTTCCGCCCTTCTTGGC
CTTTATGAGGATCTCTCTGATTTTTCTTGCGTCGAGTTTTCCGGTAAGACCTTTCGGTACTTCGTCCACA
AACACAACTCCTCCGCGCAACTTTTTCGCGGTTGTTACTTGACTGGCGACGTAATCCACGATCTCTTTTT
CCGTCATCGTCTTTCCGTGCTCCAAAACAACAACGGCGGCGGGAAGTTCACCGGCGTCATCGTCGGGAAG
ACCTGCGACACCTGCGTCGAAGATGTTGGGGTGTTGGAGCAAGATGGATTCCAATTCAGCGGGAGCCACC
TGATAGCCTTTGTACTTAATCAGAGACTTCAGGCGGTCAACGATGAAGAAGTGTTCGTCTTCGTCCCAGT
AAGCTATGTCTCCAGAATGTAGCCATCCATCCTTGTCAATCAAGGCGTTGGTCGCTTCCGGATTGTTTAC
ATAACCGGACATAATCATAGGACCTCTCACACACAGTTCGCCTCTTTGATTAACGCCCAGCGTTTTCCCG
GTATCCAGATCCACAACCTTCGCTTCAAAAAATGGAACAACTTTACCGACCGCGCCCGGTTTATCATCCC
CCTCGGGTGTAATCAGAATAGCTGATGTAGTCTCAGTGAGCCCATATCCTTGCCTGATACCTGGCAGATG
GAACCTCTTGGCAACCGCTTCCCCGACTTCCTTAGAGAGGGGAGCGCCACCAGAAGCAATTTCGTGTAAA
TTAGATAAATCGTATTTGTCAATCAGAGTGCTTTTGGCGAAGAAGGAGAATAGGGTTGGCACCAGCAGCG
CACTTTGAATCTTGTAATCCTGAAGGCTCCTCAGAAACAGCTCTTCTTCAAATCTATACATTAAGACGAC
TCGAAATCCACATATCAAATATCCGAGTGTAGTAAACATTCCAAAACCGTGATGGAATGGAACAACACTT
AAAATCGCAGTATCCGGAATGATTTGATTGCCAAAAATAGGATCTCTGGCATGCGAGAATCTCACGCAGG
CAGTTCTATGAGGCAGAGCGACACCTTTAGGCAGACCAGTAGATCCAGAGGAGTTCATGATCAGTGCAAT
TGTCTTGTCCCTATCGAAGGACTCTGGCACAAAATCGTATTCATTAAAACCGGGAGGTAGATGAGATGTG
ACGAACGTGTACATCGACTGAAATCCCTGGTAATCCGTTTTAGAATCCATGATAATAATTTTTTGGATGA
TTGGGAGCTTTTTTTGCACGTTCAAAATTTTTTGCAACCCCTTTTTGGAAACGAACACCACGGTAGGCTG
CGAAATGCCCATACTGTTGAGCAATTCACGTTCATTATAAATGTCGTTCGCGGGCGCAACTGCAACTCCG
ATAAATAACGCGCCCAACACCGGCATAAAGAATTGAAGAGAGTTTTCACTGCATACGACGATTCTGTGAT
TTGTATTCAGCCCATATCGTTTCATAGCTTCTGCCAACCGAACGGACATTTCGAAGTACTCAGCGTAAGT
GATGTCCACCTCGATATGTGCATCTGTAAAAGCAATTGTTCCAGGAACCAGGGCGTATCTCTTCATAGCC
TGCACATCAACAAATTTTGGTCATATATTAGAAAAGTTATAAATTAAAATATACACACTTATAAACTACA
GAAAAGCAATTGCTATATACTACATTCTTTTATTTTGAAAAAAATATTTGAAATATTATATTACTACTAA
TTAATGATAATTATTATATATATATCAAAGGTAGAAGCAGAAACTTACCTTATGCAGTTGCTCTCCAGCG
GTTCCATCTTCCAGCGGATAGAATGGCGCCGGGCCTTTCTTTATGTTTTTGGCGTCTTCCATCCATGGAC
TCTAATTGGATACCGAGGGGAATTTATGGAACGTCAGTGGAGCATTTTTGACAAGAAATATTTGCTAGCT
GATAGTGACCTTAGGCGACTTTTGAACGCGCAATAATGGTTTCTGACGTATGTGCTTAGCTCATTAAACT
CCAGAAACCCGCGGCTCAGTGGCTCCTTCAACGTTGCGGTTCTCTAGAGAGCGCTAGAGAAATGTTCTGG
CACCTGCACTTGCACTGGGGACAGCCTATTTTGCTAGTTTGTTTTGTTTCGTTTTGTTTTGATGGAGAGC
GTATGTTAGTACTATCGATTCACACAAAAAACCAACACACAGATGTAATGAAAATAAAGATATTTTATTA
CTAGTAGGTCACTGGATTTTGGTTTTAGGAATTAGAAATTTTATTGATAGAAGTATTTTACAAATACAAA
TACATACTAAGGGTTTCTTATATGCTCAACACATGAGCGAAACCCTATAAGAACCCTAATTCCCTTATCT
GGGAACTACTCACACATTATTCTGGAGAAAAATAGAGAGAGATAGATTTGTAGAGAGAGACTGGTGATTT
TTGCGGACTCTAGCATGGCCGGGTACCTTAAGAACCAACACAACCTGGCGTTTCCACTGTGCATACCTCA
GACTGGGAGCTTGTTGACGTTACTTCAGAAGCATCAGATCGAGAACCCTGCTCGTTTTTGAGCACTCTTT
CAACAAAAGACTTAATATACTTTCCCATCTCATCAGGAGCATCTTCTTGTGAGAAATGCAATCCTTTCAC
CTTAACGAACTCGGTGTTTGGAAATTTCTTTGCACCTTCAACTATAGCATTACTGAAAAATCCTGGATCT
GACTCGATGAACATCTTAGGCAAATCATCTGATGCCCTAAGGTAAGCGTTATAATTTCTCACGATCTGCA
CAACATCAGGTTTACCTCCCTTAACTAATGGTATTTCCCTAGGCCAACTGAGTGTTGGCCTTCTAACCTC
TCCTTTTTCCTTGAAAGGTTCGAGATATGCAGCAAACTCTTCTGGTTCCAATTTTCTCATAATCTTTGAA
GGAAGCATAGTTTCCACGAAAAAGTTATTTTCGAGAACCATCTTTTCTCCCTCTTCAGACTTGATCAAAG
CAATATCCTCTTCAATATCTGGCCACTCATCCCAAGATTCTATCACATCCACAACACTCTCTGCATGAAC
TATAGCTTTGATCTTATCTTGGTGTTCGTATGAGTAATGGAATGCCAAGCAAGCACCCCAATCGTGTCCA
ACGAAAATAATCTTCTTAGGTAAGTTGAGAAGTTCGAACCAAGCTGTGAGGTACTTATAATGATCCAAAA
GTCTGTAAGAACCATTTCCAGATTTACCAGACTTTCCCATTCCGATAAGATCTGGGATAATACACCTAGC
CACTGGTTCAATGTGAGGCACAACATGTCTCCACAAATATGAAGATGCAGCGTTTCCGTGAAGAAAGATA
ACTGCATTCTCAGCGTGCTTTTCTGAATCGTAGTAATTAATGAAAGAATCAAGCACGTTCATCTGTTTAC
ATCTTGCCCACCATTGTGGACCAGTTATCATTCTTTTTCTCTGCACATCAACAAATTTTGGTCATATATT
AGAAAAGTTATAAATTAAAATATACACACTTATAAACTACAGAAAAGCAATTGCTATATACTACATTCTT
TTATTTTGAAAAAAATATTTGAAATATTATATTACTACTAATTAATGATAATTATTATATATATATCAAA
GGTAGAAGCAGAAACTTACCTGCTCAGGATCATACACCTTTGAAGTCATCTGCAGTTATGTCGACGGATC
CGTCCCACCTGGAGAGTCTATGGTTGCTTATATACCACCTCAAGGTGTATGGCAATGGTGGGATTGTGCG
TCATCCCTTACGTCAGTGGAGATATCACATCAATCCACTTGCTTTGAAGACGTGGTTGGAACGTCTTCTT
TTTCCACGATGCTCCTCGTGGGTGGGGGTCCATCTTTGGGACCACTGTCGGCAGAGGCATCTTGAACGAT
AGCCTTTCCTTTATCGCAATGATGGCATTTGTAGGTGCCACCTTCCTTTTCTACTGTCCTTTTGATGAAG
TGACAGATAGCTGGGCAATGGAATCCGAGGAGGTTTCCCGATATTACCCTTTGTTGAAAAGTCTCAAACG
CGTTCGGAATTCGGCATGATCAAGCTTGTACCCAATTCGCCCTATAGTGAGTCGTATTACAATTCACTGG
CCGTCGTTTTACAACGTCGTGACTGGGAAAACCCTGGCGTTACCCAACTTAATCGCCTTGCAGCACATCC
CCCTTTCGCCAGCTGGCGTAATAGCGAAGAGGCCCGCACCGATCGCCCTTCCCAACAGTTGCGCAGCCTG
AATGGCGAATGGG
[124 nt withheld, positions 4284-4407]
C
[91 nt withheld, positions 4409-4499]
A
[49 nt withheld, positions 4501-4549]
CCTTTGACGTTGGAGTCCACGTTCTTT
[37 nt withheld, positions 4577-4613]
ACCCTATCTCGGTCTATTCTTTTGATTTATAAGGGATTTTGCCGATTTCGGCCTATTGGTTAAAAAATGA
GCTGATTTAACAAAAATTTAACGCGAATTTTAACAAAATATTAACGCTTACAATTTAGGTGGCACTTTTC
GGGGAAATGTGCGCGGAACCCCTATTTGTTTATTTTTCTAAATACATTCAAATATGTATCCGCTCATGAG
ACAATAACCCTGATAAATGCTTCAATAATATTGAAAAAGGAAGAGTATGAGTATTCAACATTTCCGTGTC
GCCCTTATTCCCTTTTTTGCGGCATTTTGCCTTCCTGTTTTTGCTCACCCAGAAACGCTGGTGAAAGTAA
AAGATGCTGAAGATCAGTTGGGTGCACGAGTGGGTTACATCGAACTGGATCTCAACAGCGGTAAGATCCT
TGAGAGTTTTCGCCCCGAAGAACGTTTTCCAATGATGAGCACTTTTAAAGTTCTGCTATGTGGCGCGGTA
TTATCCCGTATTGACGCCGGGCAAGAGCAACTCGGTCGCCGCATACACTATTCTCAGAATGACTTGGTTG
AGTACTCACCAGTCACAGAAAAGCATCTTACGGATGGCATGACAGTAAGAGAATTATGCAGTGCTGCCAT
AACCATGAGTGATAACACTGCGGCCAACTTACTTCTGACAACGATCGGAGGACCGAAGGAGCTAACCGCT
TTTTTGCACAACATGGGGGATCATGTAACTCGCCTTGATCGTTGGGAACCGGAGCTGAATGAAGCCATAC
CAAACGACGAGCGTGACACCACGATGCCTGTAGCAATGGCAACAACGTTGCGCAAACTATTAACTGGCGA
ACTACTTACTCTAGCTTCCCGGCAACAATTAATAGACTGGATGGAGGCGGATAAAGTTGCAGGACCACTT
CTGCGCTCGGCCCTTCCGGCTGGCTGGTTTATTGCTGATAAATCTGGAGCCGGTGAGCGTGGGTCTCGCG
GTATCATTGCAGCACTGGGGCCAGATGGTAAGCCCTCCCGTATCGTAGTTATCTACACGACGGGGAGTCA
GGCAACTATGGATGAACGAAATAGACAGATCGCTGAGATAGGTGCCTCACTGATTAAGCATTGGTAACTG
TCAGACCAAGTTTACTCATATATACTTTAGATTGATTTAAAACTTCATTTTTAATTTAAAAGGATCTAGG
TGAAGATCCTTTTTGATAATCTCATGACCAAAATCCCTTAACGTGAGTTTTCGTTCCACTGAGCGTCAGA
CCCCGTAGAAAAGATCAAAGGATCTTCTTGAGATCCTTTTTTTCTGCGCGTAATCTGCTGCTTGCAAACA
AAAAAACCACCGCTACCAGCGGTGGTTTGTTTGCCGGATCAAGAGCTACCAACTCTTTTTCCGAAGGTAA
CTGGCTTCAGCAGAGCGCAGATACCAAATACTGTTCTTCTAGTGTAGCCGTAGTTAGGCCACCACTTCAA
GAACTCTGTAGCACCGCCTACATACCTCGCTCTGCTAATCCTGTTACCAGTGGCTGCTGCCAGTGGCGAT
AAGTCGTGTCTTACCGGGTTGGACTCAAGACGATAGTTACCGGATAAGGCGCAGCGGTCGGGCTGAACGG
GGGGTTCGTGCACACAGCCCAGCTTGGAGCGAACGACCTACACCGAACTGAGATACCTACAGCGTGAGCT
ATGAGAAAGCGCCACGCTTCCCGAAGGGAGAAAGGCGGACAGGTATCCGGTAAGCGGCAGGGTCGGAACA
GGAGAGCGCACGAGGGAGCTTCCAGGGGGAAACGCCTGGTATCTTTATAGTCCTGTCGGGTTTCGCCACC
TCTGACTTGAGCGTCGATTTTTGTGATGCTCGTCAGGGGGGCGGAGCCTATGGAAAAACGCCAGCAACGC
GGCCTTTTTACGGTTCCTGGCCTTTTGCTGGCCTTTTGCTCACATGTTCTTTCCTGCGTTATCCCCTGAT
TCTGTGGATAACCGTATTACCGCCTTTGAGTGAGCTGATACCGCTCGCCGCAGCCGAACGACCGAGCGCA
GCGAGTCAGTGAGCGAGGAAGCGGAAGAGCGCCCAATACGCAAACCGCCTCTCCCCGCGCGTTGGCCGAT
TCATTAATGCAGCTGGCACGACAGGTTTCCCGACTGGAAAGCGGGCAGTGAGCGCAACGCAATTAATGTG
AGTTAGCTCACTCATTAGGCACCCCAGGCTTTACACTTTATGCTTCCGGCTCGTATGTTGTGTGGAATTG
TGAGCGGATAACAATTTCACACAGGAAACAGCTATGACCATGATTACGCCAAGCTCGAAATTAACCCTCA
CTAAAGGGAACAAAAGCTGGAGCTCAGAGAAATGTTCTGGCACCTGCACTTGCACTGGGGACAGCCTATT
TTGCTAGTTTGTTTTGTTTCGTTTTGTTTTGATGGAGAGCGTATGTTAGTACTATCGATTCACACAAAAA
ACCAACACACAGATGTAATGAAAATAAAGATATTTTATTGATCTAGTAACATAGATGACACCGCGCGCGA
TAATTTATCCTAGTTTGCGCGCTATATTTTGTTTTCTATCGCGTATTAAATGTATAATTGCGGGACTCTA
ATCATAAAAACCCATCTCATAAATAACGTCATGCATTACATGTTAATTATTACATGCTTAACGTAATTCA
ACAGAAATTATATGATAATCGTCGCAAGACCGGCAACAGGATTCAATC
Features (pLannotate 1.2.2; 25 found; start..end, strand, type, name):
     41..1611    -  CDS            luciferase (fragment): firefly luciferase; luc+; enhanced luc+ version of the luciferase gene
   1610..1798    -  intron         IV2 intron: modified second intron of the potato ST-LS1 gene (Vancanneyt et al., 1990)
   1798..1882    -  CDS            luciferase (fragment): firefly luciferase; luc+; enhanced luc+ version of the luciferase gene
   1893..2072    -  promoter       NOS promoter: nopaline synthase promoter
   2086..2177    -  misc_feature   pause site: RNA polymerase II transcriptional pause signal from the human α2 globin gene
   2191..2239    -  polyA_signal   poly(A) signal: synthetic polyadenylation signal
   2251..2410    -  polyA_signal   CaMV poly(A) signal (fragment): cauliflower mosaic virus polyadenylation signal
   2487..2561    -  CDS            DREB2A (fragment): DRE2A_ARATH - Also known as ERF045. Experimental evidence at protein level: Swiss-Prot protein existence level 1. Transcriptional activator that binds specifically to the DNA sequence 5'-[AG]CCGAC-3'. Binding to the C-repeat/DRE element mediates high salinity- and dehydration-inducible transcription. From Arabidopsis thaliana (Mouse-ear cress).
   2568..3473    -  CDS            LUCI_RENRE: Experimental evidence at protein level: Swiss-Prot protein existence level 1. Upon binding the substrate, the enzyme catalyzes an oxygenation, producing a very short-lived hydroperoxide that cyclizes into a dioxetanone structure, which collapses, releasing a CO(2) molecule. The spontaneous breakdown of the dioxetanone releases the energy (about 50 kcal/mole) that is necessary to generate the excited state of the coelenteramide product, which is the singlet form of the monoanion. In vivo the product undergoes the process of nonradiative energy transfer to an accessory protein, a green fluoresce
   3471..3659    -  intron         IV2 intron: modified second intron of the potato ST-LS1 gene (Vancanneyt et al., 1990)
   3768..4056    -  promoter       CaMV 35S promoter (fragment): strong constitutive promoter from cauliflower mosaic virus
   4101..4119    -  promoter       T7 promoter: promoter for bacteriophage T7 RNA polymerase
   4122..4279    +  CDS            lacZα (fragment): LacZα fragment of β-galactosidase; lacZ fragment
   4284..4712    +  rep_origin     f1 ori (sequence partly withheld): f1 bacteriophage origin of replication; arrow indicates direction of (+) strand synthesis
   4765..4869    +  promoter       AmpR promoter: bla
   4870..5730    +  CDS            AmpR: β-lactamase; bla; confers resistance to ampicillin, carbenicillin, and related antibiotics
   5901..6489    +  rep_origin     ori: high-copy-number ColE1/pMB1/pBR322/pUC origin of replication
   6672..6764    +  CDS            lacI (fragment): lac repressor; lacI; The lac repressor binds to the lac operator to inhibit transcription in E. coli. This inhibition can be relieved by adding lactose or isopropyl-β-D-thiogalactopyranoside (IPTG).
   6777..6798    +  protein_bind   CAP binding site: CAP binding activates transcription in the presence of cAMP. E. coli catabolite activator protein
   6813..6843    +  promoter       lac promoter: promoter for the E. coli lac operon
   6851..6867    +  protein_bind   lac operator: The lac repressor binds to the lac operator to inhibit transcription in E. coli. This inhibition can be relieved by adding lactose or isopropyl-β-D-thiogalactopyranoside (IPTG). lac repressor encoded by lacI
   6912..6930    +  promoter       T3 promoter: promoter for bacteriophage T3 RNA polymerase
   6949..7040    -  misc_feature   pause site: RNA polymerase II transcriptional pause signal from the human α2 globin gene
   7054..7102    -  polyA_signal   poly(A) signal: synthetic polyadenylation signal
   7103..34      -  terminator     NOS terminator (across the origin): nopaline synthase terminator and poly(A) signal
