[The description below was written by a language model from this plasmid's Addgene catalogue record and pLannotate feature annotations shown in this document.]
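Description:
LLP968 is a 7.3 kb dual-luciferase reporter plasmid for plant synthetic biology, built on the pBluescript SK(+) backbone. It is propagated in E. coli as a high-copy plasmid through its ColE1/pUC-type origin and selected with ampicillin via the β-lactamase gene. The backbone also retains the f1 phage origin, the interrupted lacZα/lac promoter region, and the flanking T7 and T3 promoters. No T-DNA borders or plant selection marker are annotated, which suggests direct DNA delivery for transient assays rather than Agrobacterium-mediated transformation, although the record does not state the delivery method.

The payload consists of two tandem plant expression units in the same orientation. In the test unit, an engineered CaMV 35S promoter variant called SynPro-03 (annotated only as a partial 35S match, in keeping with its modified sequence) drives Renilla luciferase. This coding sequence is interrupted near its 5′ end by the potato ST-LS1 IV2 intron, which prevents functional expression in bacteria. Renilla luciferase carries a C-terminal PEST degradation tag that shortens reporter half-life so the signal tracks changes in promoter activity more closely. A short region annotated as a DREB2A fragment lies at this position and may correspond to the tag. The unit ends with a CaMV poly(A) signal followed by a synthetic poly(A) signal and an RNA polymerase II pause site, which insulate it from the downstream unit. The second unit is a NOS promoter driving intron-containing firefly luciferase (luc+), terminated by the NOS terminator with the same poly(A)/pause elements, and it serves as an internal normalisation control.

The associated work concerns CRISPRi-based gene circuits in plants, so the construct likely serves to measure the activity and repressibility of the synthetic promoter as a Renilla/firefly ratio.
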