Addgene plasmid #239890: LLP968
Purpose: CaMV 35S-SynPro-03 engineered promoter driving the expression of Renilla luciferase
Depositing lab: Ryan Lister. Depositing organization: University of Western Australia. Publication: CRISPRi-based circuits to control gene expression in plants. Khan MA, Herring G, Zhu JY, Oliva M, Fourie E, Johnston B, Zhang Z, Potter J, Pineda L, Pflueger J, Swain T, Pflueger C, Lloyd JPB, Secco D, Small I, Kidd BN, Lister R. Nat Biotechnol. 2025 Mar;43(3):416-430. doi: 10.1038/s41587-024-02236-w. Epub 2024 May 20. PubMed 38769424.
Backbone
  Vector backbone: pBluescript SK(+)
  Vector type: Synthetic Biology
Growth in bacteria
  Bacterial resistance: Ampicillin, 100 μg/mL
  Growth temperature: 30°C
  Growth strain: DH5alpha
  Copy number: High Copy
Gene/Insert
  Gene/Insert name: CaMV 35S-SynPro-03::Rluc (alt name: Other genes: NOS::Fluc)
  Species: Synthetic
  Mutation: N/A
  Tag / fusion protein: PEST on C-terminus of Rluc (C terminal on insert)
  Cloning method: Restriction Enzyme; 5′ cloning site Unknown (unknown if destroyed)
Terms and licenses: Academic/Nonprofit Terms; Industry Terms: Not Available to Industry
How to cite: LLP968 was a gift from Ryan Lister (Addgene plasmid # 239890 ; http://n2t.net/addgene:239890 ; RRID:Addgene_239890)
